Addgene plasmid #197912: GPI-mNeonGreen
Purpose: Monomer expression vector with plasma membrane localization signal
Depositing lab: Salvatore Chiantia. Depositing organization: Universitaet Potsdam. Publication: Benchmarking of novel green fluorescent proteins for the quantification of protein oligomerization in living cells. Petrich A, Aji AK, Dunsing V, Chiantia S. PLoS One. 2023 Aug 3;18(8):e0285486. doi: 10.1371/journal.pone.0285486. eCollection 2023. PubMed 37535571.
Backbone
  Vector backbone: mEGFP-C1
  Vector type: Mammalian Expression
Growth in bacteria
  Bacterial resistance: Kanamycin, 50 μg/mL
  Growth temperature: 37°C
  Growth strain: DH5alpha
  Copy number: High Copy
Gene/Insert
  Gene/Insert name: glycosylphosphatidylinositol-mNeonGreen
  Species: Other
  Mutation: none
  Cloning method: Restriction Enzyme; 5′ cloning site Unknown (unknown if destroyed)
Terms and licenses: Academic/Nonprofit Terms; Industry Terms: Not Available to Industry
How to cite: GPI-mNeonGreen was a gift from Salvatore Chiantia (Addgene plasmid # 197912 ; http://n2t.net/addgene:197912 ; RRID:Addgene_197912)
