[The description below was written by a language model from this plasmid's Addgene catalogue record and pLannotate feature annotations shown in this document.]
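Description:
GPI-mNeonGreen is a mammalian expression plasmid of about 5.1 kb built on the mEGFP-C1 backbone, designed to display monomeric mNeonGreen at the plasma membrane through a glycosylphosphatidylinositol (GPI) lipid anchor. It is propagated in E. coli from a high-copy ColE1/pUC-type origin and selected with kanamycin. The NeoR/KanR gene (Tn5 aminoglycoside phosphotransferase) sits behind tandem bacterial (AmpR/bla) and SV40 early promoters and is followed by an HSV TK polyadenylation signal, so the same marker can also confer G418 resistance in mammalian cells. An f1 origin is also present. Short annotated fragments of ble, SV40 large T antigen and a bGH poly(A) signal appear to be backbone remnants rather than functional elements.

The expression cassette is driven by the human CMV immediate-early enhancer and promoter and terminated by the SV40 poly(A) signal. The mNeonGreen coding sequence, a bright, fast-maturing monomeric green/yellow fluorescent protein derived from Branchiostoma lanceolatum, is followed immediately by a short fragment of human CD58 (LFA-3), which most likely supplies the C-terminal GPI-attachment signal. GPI anchoring also requires an N-terminal secretion signal. The feature table does not annotate one, although an unannotated stretch lies between two multiple-cloning-site fragments upstream of mNeonGreen, and the record does not say what it encodes.

According to the record, the plasmid serves as a membrane-localised monomer control. It comes from work benchmarking green fluorescent proteins for quantifying protein oligomerization in living cells, where a known monomer provides the reference brightness.
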