Features (pLannotate 1.2.2; 16 found; start..end, strand, type, name):
     61..364     +  enhancer       CMV enhancer: human cytomegalovirus immediate early enhancer
    365..568     +  promoter       CMV promoter: human cytomegalovirus (CMV) immediate early promoter
    591..627     +  misc_feature   MCS (fragment): multiple cloning site
    710..742     +  misc_feature   MCS (fragment): multiple cloning site
    756..1463    +  CDS            mNeonGreen: mNeonGreen is a basic (constitutively fluorescent) green/yellow fluorescent protein published in 2013, derived from Branchiostoma lanceolatum. It is reported to be a very rapidly-maturing monomer with moderate acid sensitivity.
   1476..1562    +  CDS            CD58 (fragment): LFA3_HUMAN - Also known as LFA3. Experimental evidence at protein level: Swiss-Prot protein existence level 1. Ligand of the T-lymphocyte CD2 glycoprotein. This interaction is important in mediating thymocyte interactions with thymic epithelial cells, antigen-independent and -dependent interactions of T-lymphocytes with target cells and antigen-presenting cells and the T-lymphocyte rosetting with erythrocytes. In addition, the LFA-3/CD2 interaction may prime response by both the CD2+ and LFA-3+ cells. From Homo sapiens (Human).
   1799..1882    +  CDS            large T antigen (fragment): large T antigen from SV40 (simian virus 40)
   1905..2026    +  polyA_signal   SV40 poly(A) signal: SV40 polyadenylation signal
   2060..2488    -  rep_origin     f1 ori (sequence partly withheld): f1 bacteriophage origin of replication; arrow indicates direction of (+) strand synthesis
   2515..2619    +  promoter       AmpR promoter: bla
   2621..2978    +  promoter       SV40 promoter: SV40 enhancer and early promoter
   3013..3807    +  CDS            NeoR/KanR: aminoglycoside phosphotransferase from Tn5; aph(3')-II (or nptII); confers resistance to neomycin, kanamycin, and G418 (Geneticin®)
   3828..3980    +  CDS            ble (fragment): BLE_KLEPN - Experimental evidence at protein level: Swiss-Prot protein existence level 1. Binding protein with a strong affinity to the bleomycin family of antibiotics. Binds to CL990; an antimitotic-antibiotic compound. From Klebsiella pneumoniae.
   4039..4086    +  polyA_signal   HSV TK poly(A) signal: herpes simplex virus thymidine kinase polyadenylation signal (Cole and Stacy, 1985)
   4177..4193    -  polyA_signal   bGH poly(A) signal (fragment): bovine growth hormone polyadenylation signal
   4415..5003    +  rep_origin     ori: high-copy-number ColE1/pMB1/pBR322/pUC origin of replication
>Addgene plasmid #197912 | GPI-mNeonGreen | addgene full sequence | sequence record 390518 | Addgene NGS Result
TAGTTATTAATAGTAATCAATTACGGGGTCATTAGTTCATAGCCCATATATGGAGTTCCGCGTTACATAA
CTTACGGTAAATGGCCCGCCTGGCTGACCGCCCAACGACCCCCGCCCATTGACGTCAATAATGACGTATG
TTCCCATAGTAACGCCAATAGGGACTTTCCATTGACGTCAATGGGTGGAGTATTTACGGTAAACTGCCCA
CTTGGCAGTACATCAAGTGTATCATATGCCAAGTACGCCCCCTATTGACGTCAATGACGGTAAATGGCCC
GCCTGGCATTATGCCCAGTACATGACCTTATGGGACTTTCCTACTTGGCAGTACATCTACGTATTAGTCA
TCGCTATTACCATGGTGATGCGGTTTTGGCAGTACATCAATGGGCGTGGATAGCGGTTTGACTCACGGGG
ATTTCCAAGTCTCCACCCCATTGACGTCAATGGGAGTTTGTTTTGGCACCAAAATCAACGGGACTTTCCA
AAATGTCGTAACAACTCCGCCCCATTGACGCAAATGGGCGGTAGGCGTGTACGGTGGGAGGTCTATATAA
GCAGAGCTGGTTTAGTGAACCGTCAGATCCGCTAGCGCTACCGGACTCAGATCTCGAGCTCAAGCTTAGC
TAGCCACCATGGAGCTCTTTTGGAGTATAGTCTTTACTGTCCTCCTGAGTTTCTCCTGCCGGGGGTCAGA
CTGGGAATCTCTGCAGTCGACGGTACCGCGGGCCCGGGATCCACCGGTCGCCACCATGGTGAGCAAGGGC
GAGGAGGATAACATGGCCTCTCTCCCAGCGACACATGAGTTACACATCTTTGGCTCCATCAACGGTGTGG
ACTTTGACATGGTGGGTCAGGGCACCGGCAATCCAAATGATGGTTATGAGGAGTTAAACCTGAAGTCCAC
CAAGGGTGACCTCCAGTTCTCCCCCTGGATTCTGGTCCCTCATATCGGGTATGGCTTCCATCAGTACCTG
CCCTACCCTGACGGGATGTCGCCTTTCCAGGCCGCCATGGTAGATGGCTCCGGATACCAAGTCCATCGCA
CAATGCAGTTTGAAGATGGTGCCTCCCTTACTGTTAACTACCGCTACACCTACGAGGGAAGCCACATCAA
AGGAGAGGCCCAGGTGAAGGGGACTGGTTTCCCTGCTGACGGTCCTGTGATGACCAACTCGCTGACCGCT
GCGGACTGGTGCAGGTCGAAGAAGACTTACCCCAACGACAAAACCATCATCAGTACCTTTAAGTGGAGTT
ACACCACTGGAAATGGCAAGCGCTACCGGAGCACTGCGCGGACCACCTACACCTTTGCCAAGCCAATGGC
GGCTAACTATCTGAAGAACCAGCCGATGTACGTGTTCCGTAAGACGGAGCTCAAGCACTCCAAGACCGAG
CTCAACTTCAAGGAGTGGCAAAAGGCCTTTACCGATGTGATGGGCATGGACGAGCTGTACAAGTATGATC
CGCGCCCAAGCAGCGGTCATTCTAGACACAGATATGCACTTATACCCATACCATTAGCAGTAATTACAAC
ATGTATTGTGCTGTATATGAATGTTCTTTAATTGAGAAGACAATTTCTTCATTTTTAGGTATTCTGAAAT
GTGACAGAAAACCAGACAGAACCAACTCCAATTGATTGGTAACAGAAGATGAAGACAACAGCATAACTAA
ATTATTTTAAAAACTAAAAAGCCATCTGATTTCTCATTTGAGCTTTAGAGCACAATGGATCTCGAGGGAT
CTTCCATACCTACCAGTTCTGCGCCTGCAGGTCGCGGCCGCGACTCTAGATCATAATCAGCCATACCACA
TTTGTAGAGGTTTTACTTGCTTTAAAAAACCTCCCACACCTCCCCCTGAACCTGAAACATAAAATGAATG
CAATTGTTGTTGTTAACTTGTTTATTGCAGCTTATAATGGTTACAAATAAAGCAATAGCATCACAAATTT
CACAAATAAAGCATTTTTTTCACTGCATTCTAGTTGTGGTTTGTCCAAACTCATCAATGTATCTTAAGGC
GTAAATTGTAAGCGTTAATATTTTGTTAAAATTCGCGTTAAATTTTTGTTAAATCAGCTCATTTTTTAAC
CAATAGGCCGAAATCGGCAAAATCCCTTATAAATCAAAAGAATAGACCGAGATAGGGT
[37 nt withheld, positions 2159-2195]
AAAGAACGTGGACTCCAACGTCAAAGG
[49 nt withheld, positions 2223-2271]
T
[91 nt withheld, positions 2273-2363]
G
[124 nt withheld, positions 2365-2488]
CAGGTGGCACTTTTCGGGGAAATGTGCGCGGAACCCCTATTTGTTTATTTTTCTAAATACATTCAAATAT
GTATCCGCTCATGAGACAATAACCCTGATAAATGCTTCAATAATATTGAAAAAGGAAGAGTCCTGAGGCG
GAAAGAACCAGCTGTGGAATGTGTGTCAGTTAGGGTGTGGAAAGTCCCCAGGCTCCCCAGCAGGCAGAAG
TATGCAAAGCATGCATCTCAATTAGTCAGCAACCAGGTGTGGAAAGTCCCCAGGCTCCCCAGCAGGCAGA
AGTATGCAAAGCATGCATCTCAATTAGTCAGCAACCATAGTCCCGCCCCTAACTCCGCCCATCCCGCCCC
TAACTCCGCCCAGTTCCGCCCATTCTCCGCCCCATGGCTGACTAATTTTTTTTATTTATGCAGAGGCCGA
GGCCGCCTCGGCCTCTGAGCTATTCCAGAAGTAGTGAGGAGGCTTTTTTGGAGGCCTAGGCTTTTGCAAA
GATCGATCAAGAGACAGGATGAGGATCGTTTCGCATGATTGAACAAGATGGATTGCACGCAGGTTCTCCG
GCCGCTTGGGTGGAGAGGCTATTCGGCTATGACTGGGCACAACAGACAATCGGCTGCTCTGATGCCGCCG
TGTTCCGGCTGTCAGCGCAGGGGCGCCCGGTTCTTTTTGTCAAGACCGACCTGTCCGGTGCCCTGAATGA
ACTGCAAGACGAGGCAGCGCGGCTATCGTGGCTGGCCACGACGGGCGTTCCTTGCGCAGCTGTGCTCGAC
GTTGTCACTGAAGCGGGAAGGGACTGGCTGCTATTGGGCGAAGTGCCGGGGCAGGATCTCCTGTCATCTC
ACCTTGCTCCTGCCGAGAAAGTATCCATCATGGCTGATGCAATGCGGCGGCTGCATACGCTTGATCCGGC
TACCTGCCCATTCGACCACCAAGCGAAACATCGCATCGAGCGAGCACGTACTCGGATGGAAGCCGGTCTT
GTCGATCAGGATGATCTGGACGAAGAGCATCAGGGGCTCGCGCCAGCCGAACTGTTCGCCAGGCTCAAGG
CGAGCATGCCCGACGGCGAGGATCTCGTCGTGACCCATGGCGATGCCTGCTTGCCGAATATCATGGTGGA
AAATGGCCGCTTTTCTGGATTCATCGACTGTGGCCGGCTGGGTGTGGCGGACCGCTATCAGGACATAGCG
TTGGCTACCCGTGATATTGCTGAAGAGCTTGGCGGCGAATGGGCTGACCGCTTCCTCGTGCTTTACGGTA
TCGCCGCTCCCGATTCGCAGCGCATCGCCTTCTATCGCCTTCTTGACGAGTTCTTCTGAGCGGGACTCTG
GGGTTCGAAATGACCGACCAAGCGACGCCCAACCTGCCATCACGAGATTTCGATTCCACCGCCGCCTTCT
ATGAAAGGTTGGGCTTCGGAATCGTTTTCCGGGACGCCGGCTGGATGATCCTCCAGCGCGGGGATCTCAT
GCTGGAGTTCTTCGCCCACCCTAGGGGGAGGCTAACTGAAACACGGAAGGAGACAATACCGGAAGGAACC
CGCGCTATGACGGCAATAAAAAGACAGAATAAAACGCACGGTGTTGGGTCGTTTGTTCATAAACGCGGGG
TTCGGTCCCAGGGCTGGCACTCTGTCGATACCCCACCGAGACCCCATTGGGGCCAATACGCCCGCGTTTC
TTCCTTTTCCCCACCCCACCCCCCAAGTTCGGGTGAAGGCCCAGGGCTCGCAGCCAACGTCGGGGCGGCA
GGCCCTGCCATAGCCTCAGGTTACTCATATATACTTTAGATTGATTTAAAACTTCATTTTTAATTTAAAA
GGATCTAGGTGAAGATCCTTTTTGATAATCTCATGACCAAAATCCCTTAACGTGAGTTTTCGTTCCACTG
AGCGTCAGACCCCGTAGAAAAGATCAAAGGATCTTCTTGAGATCCTTTTTTTCTGCGCGTAATCTGCTGC
TTGCAAACAAAAAAACCACCGCTACCAGCGGTGGTTTGTTTGCCGGATCAAGAGCTACCAACTCTTTTTC
CGAAGGTAACTGGCTTCAGCAGAGCGCAGATACCAAATACTGTTCTTCTAGTGTAGCCGTAGTTAGGCCA
CCACTTCAAGAACTCTGTAGCACCGCCTACATACCTCGCTCTGCTAATCCTGTTACCAGTGGCTGCTGCC
AGTGGCGATAAGTCGTGTCTTACCGGGTTGGACTCAAGACGATAGTTACCGGATAAGGCGCAGCGGTCGG
GCTGAACGGGGGGTTCGTGCACACAGCCCAGCTTGGAGCGAACGACCTACACCGAACTGAGATACCTACA
GCGTGAGCTATGAGAAAGCGCCACGCTTCCCGAAGGGAGAAAGGCGGACAGGTATCCGGTAAGCGGCAGG
GTCGGAACAGGAGAGCGCACGAGGGAGCTTCCAGGGGGAAACGCCTGGTATCTTTATAGTCCTGTCGGGT
TTCGCCACCTCTGACTTGAGCGTCGATTTTTGTGATGCTCGTCAGGGGGGCGGAGCCTATGGAAAAACGC
CAGCAACGCGGCCTTTTTACGGTTCCTGGCCTTTTGCTGGCCTTTTGCTCACATGTTCTTTCCTGCGTTA
TCCCCTGATTCTGTGGATAACCGTATTACCGCCATGCAT
